Addgene plasmid #42441: UMPSA
Purpose: Bacterial expression for structure determination; may not be full ORF
Depositing lab: Nicola Burgess-Brown. Depositing organization: University of Oxford.
Backbone
  Vector backbone: pNIC-CH
  Backbone manufacturer: SGC
  Vector type: Bacterial Expression
Growth in bacteria
  Bacterial resistance: Kanamycin, 50 μg/mL
  Growth temperature: 37°C
  Growth strain: Mach1 ;
  Copy number: High Copy
Gene/Insert
  Gene/Insert name: UMPSA (alt names: UMPS; gi|4507835; PDB:2WNS)
  Species: H. sapiens (human)
  Insert size (bp): 633
  Mutation: See Comments
  Entrez Gene: UMPS (a.k.a. OPRT)
  Tag / fusion protein: His6 (C terminal on insert)
  Cloning method: Ligation Independent Cloning
  Sequencing primers: 5′ T7; 3′ T7-term
Terms and licenses: Academic/Nonprofit Terms; Industry Terms: Not Available to Industry
Depositor comments: http://www.thesgc.org/structures/2WNS/ Use BL21(DE3)-R3-pRARE2 strain for expression.
How to cite: UMPSA was a gift from Nicola Burgess-Brown (Addgene plasmid # 42441 ; http://n2t.net/addgene:42441 ; RRID:Addgene_42441)
