[The description below was written by a language model from this plasmid's Addgene catalogue record.]
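Description:
UMPSA is a bacterial expression plasmid built on the pNIC-CH backbone from the Structural Genomics Consortium, made to produce a fragment of human UMPS (uridine monophosphate synthetase, also known as OPRT) for structure determination. It is a high-copy plasmid maintained in E. coli under kanamycin selection. The record does not name the origin of replication, and no feature table is available to confirm individual backbone elements.

The insert is a 633 bp human UMPS coding segment introduced by ligation-independent cloning. The record cautions that it may not be the full open reading frame, which fits a domain-level construct designed for crystallography rather than the complete bifunctional enzyme. The exact residue boundaries are not given. The mutation field only points to the depositor comments, which do not spell out any specific sequence changes, so differences from the reference sequence cannot be described here. The protein carries a C-terminal His6 tag, which allows purification by immobilised metal affinity chromatography.

The promoter is not stated explicitly. However, the listed T7 and T7-terminator sequencing primers, together with the recommendation to express in a BL21(DE3)-derived strain carrying a rare-codon helper plasmid, imply a T7 promoter/terminator cassette driven by T7 RNA polymerase supplied by the DE3 host. The rare-tRNA supplementation helps translation of human codons in E. coli. The construct is linked to a deposited crystal structure and is typically used for recombinant overexpression and purification of this UMPS fragment for structural and biochemical studies.
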