>Addgene plasmid #42441 | UMPSA | depositor partial sequence | sequence record 57273 | UMPSA sequence 633 bps
AAGAGGAGATAATTAATGGCTTTGGGGCCATTGGTGACGGGTCTGTACGACGTGCAGGCTTTCAAGTTTG
GGGACTTCGTGCTGAAGAGCGGGCTTTCCTCCCCCATCTACATCGATCTGCGGGGCATCGTGTCTCGACC
GCGTCTTCTGAGTCAGGTTGCAGATATTTTATTCCAAACTGCCCAAAATGCAGGCATCAGTTTTGACACC
GTGTGTGGAGTGCCTTATACAGCTTTGCCATTGGCTACAGTTATCTGTTCAACCAATCAAATTCCAATGC
TTATTAGAAGGAAAGAAACAAAGGATTATGGAACTAAGCGTCTTGTAGAAGGAACTATTAATCCAGGAGA
AACCTGTTTAATCATTGAAGATGTTGTCACCAGTGGATCTAGTGTTTTGGAAACTGTTGAGGTTCTTCAG
AAGGAGGGCTTGAAGGTCACTGATGCCATAGTGCTGTTGGACAGAGAGCAGGGAGGCAAGGACAAGTTGC
AGGCGCACGGGATCCGCCTCCACTCAGTGTGTACATTGTCCAAAATGCTGGAGATTCTCGAGCAGCAGAA
AAAAGTTGATGCTGAGACAGTTGGGAGAGTGAAGAGGTTTATTCAGGAGGCGCACCATCATCACCACCAT
TGA
