>Addgene plasmid #42441 | UMPSA | addgene partial sequence | sequence record 60175 | T7_term
TCAGCTTCCTTTCGGGCTTTGTTAGCAGCCGGATCTCAGTGGTGGTGGTGGTGGTGCTCGAGTGCGGCCG
CAAGCTTGTCGACGGAGCTCGAATTCGGATCCTCAATGGTGGTGATGATGGTGCGCCTCCTGAATAAACC
TCTTCACTCTCCCAACTGTCTCAGCATCAACTTTTTTCTGCTGCTCGAGAATCTCCAGCATTTTGGACAA
TGTACACACTGAGTGGAGGCGGATCCCGTGCGCCTGCAACTTGTCCTTGCCTCCCTGCTCTCTGTCCAAC
AGCACTATGGCATCAGTGACCTTCAAGCCCTCCTTCTGAAGAACCTCAACAGTTTCCAAAACACTAGATC
CACTGGTGACAACATCTTCAATGATTAAACAGGTTTCTCCTGGATTAATAGTTCCTTCTACAAGACGCTT
AGTTCCATAATCCTTTGTTTCTTTCCTTCTAATAAGCATTGGAATTTGATTGGTTGAACAGATAACTGTA
GCCAATGGCAAAGCTGTATAAGGCACTCCACACACGGTGTCAAAACTGATGCCTGCATTTTGGGCAGTTT
GGAATAAAATATCTGCAACCTGACTCAGAAGACGCGGTCGAGACACGATGCCCCGCAGATCGATGTAGAT
GGGGGAGGAAAGCCCGCTCTTCAGCACGAAGTCCCCAAACTTGAAAGCCTGCACGTCGTACAGACCCGTC
ACCAATGGCCCCAAAGCCATTAATTATCTCCTCTTTGTGATTCATGATTCATATGTATATCTCCTTCTTA
AAGTTAAACAAAATTATTTCTAGAGGGGAATTGTTATCCGCTCACAATTCCCCTATAGTGAGTCGTATTA
ATTTCGCGGGATCGAGATCTCGATCCTCTACGCCGGACGCATCGTGGCCGGCATCACCGGCGCCACAGGT
GCGGTTGCTGGCGCCTATATCGCCGACATCACCGATGGGGAAGATCGGGC
